Addgene plasmid #202252: pBC125
Purpose: Level 2 for strain-specific barcode DNA tag with bc152 through Tn7 bacterial insertion, Kanamycin selectable marker and GFP fluorescent marker
Depositing lab: Paul Schulze-Lefert. Depositing organization: Max Planck Institute for Plant Breeding Research. Publication: Chromosomal barcodes for simultaneous tracking of near-isogenic bacterial strains in plant microbiota. Ordon J, Thouin J, Nakano RT, Ma KW, Zhang P, Huettel B, Garrido-Oter R, Schulze-Lefert P. Nat Microbiol. 2024 Apr;9(4):1117-1129. doi: 10.1038/s41564-024-01619-8. Epub 2024 Mar 19. PubMed 38503974.
Backbone
  Vector backbone: pBCC095
  Vector type: Bacterial Expression
  Selectable markers: Kanamycin
Growth in bacteria
  Bacterial resistance: Kan + DAP
  Growth temperature: 37°C
  Growth strain: E.coli BW29427
  Growth instructions: Requires media that contains DAP. A supplement
  Copy number: Low Copy
Gene/Insert
  Gene/Insert name: bc152
  Species: Synthetic
  Cloning method: Restriction Enzyme; 5′ cloning site unknown (unknown if destroyed)
Terms and licenses: Academic/Nonprofit Terms; Industry Terms: Not Available to Industry
Depositor comments: This plasmid can be transformed into E. coli BW29427 supplemented with 50 µg/mL of diaminopimelic acid (DAP) or any Pir1 strain. Please visit https://doi.org/10.1101/2023.04.20.537712 for bioRxiv preprint.
How to cite: pBC125 was a gift from Paul Schulze-Lefert (Addgene plasmid # 202252 ; http://n2t.net/addgene:202252 ; RRID:Addgene_202252)
