[The description below was written by a language model from this plasmid's Addgene catalogue record and pLannotate feature annotations shown in this document.]
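Description:
pBC125 is a Level 2 (final-assembly) mini-Tn7 delivery plasmid built on the pBCC095 backbone, designed to place a strain-specific synthetic DNA barcode (bc152) into a bacterial chromosome by Tn7 transposition. It is a low-copy, conditionally replicating suicide vector. Its only origin is R6K γ, which needs the pi protein, so it is maintained in pir-positive E. coli such as the diaminopimelic acid-auxotrophic conjugation donor BW29427. An incP oriT allows transfer by conjugation into recipients, where the plasmid cannot replicate. The backbone outside the transposon ends carries an aphA1 (nptI) kanamycin resistance gene and a sacB cassette with its native promoter, which provides sucrose counter-selection against cells retaining the plasmid.

Between the Tn7R and Tn7L ends, the annotation shows a tac promoter and lac operator driving a fluorescent protein ORF. The automated tool labels this ORF hfriFP, and it presumably corresponds to the GFP marker named in the catalogue entry. It is followed by a lambda t0 terminator. Next to it is an FRT-flanked cassette annotated as NOS promoter–bar–NOS terminator, positioned so that FLP recombinase could excise it. This differs from the catalogue description of a kanamycin selectable marker, since the only kanamycin gene annotated lies on the backbone, and the record does not resolve the discrepancy. Lambda t0 and rrnB T1 terminators insulate the cargo. The bc152 barcode is not annotated, and no Tn7 transposase genes are annotated, so transposase would have to be supplied from another source. The associated work uses such chromosomal barcodes to track near-isogenic bacterial strains simultaneously within plant microbiota.
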