Features (pLannotate 1.2.2; 22 found; start..end, strand, type, name):
     85..284     -  mobile_element Tn7R (fragment): mini-Tn7 element (right end of the Tn7 transposon) Tn7
    308..402     +  terminator     lambda t0 terminator: transcription terminator from phage lambda
    412..441     +  CDS            CmR (fragment): chloramphenicol acetyltransferase confers resistance to chloramphenicol
    504..590     +  terminator     rrnB T1 terminator: Escherichia coli rrnB; transcription terminator T1 from the E. coli rrnB gene
    623..670     -  protein_bind   FRT: FLP-mediated recombination occurs in the 8-bp core sequence TCTAGAAA (Turan and Bode, 2011). FLP recombinase from the Saccharomyces cerevisiae 2μ plasmid
    681..933     -  terminator     NOS terminator: nopaline synthase terminator and poly(A) signal
    956..1504    -  CDS            bar: PAT_STRHY - Experimental evidence at protein level: Swiss-Prot protein existence level 1. Inactivates phosphinothricin (PPT) by transfer of an acetyl group from acetyl CoA. Can also acetylate demethylphosphinothricin but not PTT or glutamate. This enzyme is an effector of phosphinothricin tripeptide (PTT or bialaphos) resistance. From Streptomyces hygroscopicus. Introduced by genetic manipulation and expressed in glufosinate-tolerant maize by Dekalb Genetics.
   1546..1725    -  promoter       NOS promoter: nopaline synthase promoter
   1803..1836    -  protein_bind   FRT (minimal): supports FLP-mediated excision but not integration (Turan and Bode, 2011) FLP recombinase from the Saccharomyces cerevisiae 2μ plasmid
   1878..1906    +  promoter       tac promoter: strong E. coli promoter; hybrid between the trp and lac UV5 promoters
   1914..1930    +  protein_bind   lac operator: The lac repressor binds to the lac operator to inhibit transcription in E. coli. This inhibition can be relieved by adding lactose or isopropyl-β-D-thiogalactopyranoside (IPTG). lac repressor encoded by lacI
   1953..2666    +  CDS            hfriFP: hfriFP is a fluorescent protein published in 2013, derived from Herbaspirillum frisingense.
   2689..2783    +  terminator     lambda t0 terminator: transcription terminator from phage lambda
   3182..3347    -  mobile_element Tn7L: mini-Tn7 element (left end of the Tn7 transposon) Tn7
   3390..3835    +  promoter       sacB promoter: sacR; sacB promoter and control region
   3836..5257    +  CDS            SacB: secreted levansucrase that renders bacterial growth sensitive to sucrose; Bacillus subtilis sacB; negative selection marker
   5305..5329    +  CDS            lacZα (fragment): LacZα fragment of β-galactosidase; lacZ fragment
   5340..5434    +  terminator     lambda t0 terminator: transcription terminator from phage lambda
   5566..6378    +  CDS            aphA1: KKA1_ECOLX - Also known as nptI. Protein inferred from homology: Swiss-Prot protein existence level 3. Resistance to kanamycin and structurally-related aminoglycosides, including amikacin. From Escherichia coli.
   6548..6656    +  oriT           oriT: incP origin of transfer
   6667..7055    +  rep_origin     R6K γ ori: γ replication origin from E. coli plasmid R6K; requires the R6K initiator protein pi for replication
   7086..7172    -  terminator     rrnB T1 terminator: Escherichia coli rrnB; transcription terminator T1 from the E. coli rrnB gene
>Addgene plasmid #202252 | pBC125 | addgene full sequence | sequence record 418939 | Addgene NGS Result
TTAATTAAAGCGGATAACAATTTCACACAGGAGGCCGCCTAGGCCGCGGCCGCGCGAATTTGCCGAATTC
GGATCCGGAGGGAGTGTGGGCGGACAATAAAGTCTTAAACTGAACAAAATAGATCTAAACTATGACAATA
AAGTCTTAAACTAGACAGAATAGTTGTAAACTGAAATCAGTCCAGTTATGCTGTGAAAAAGCATACTGGA
CTTTTGTTATGGCTAAAGCAAACTCTTCATTTTCTGAAGTGCAAATTGCCCGTCGTATTAAAGAGGGGCG
TGGCGCTGCAAGAATTCAAGCTTGGAGGACTCCTGTTGATAGATCCAGTAATGACCTCAGAACTCCATCT
GGATTTGTTCAGAACGCTCGGTTGCCGCCGGGCGTTTTTTATTGGTGAGAATCCAAGCTAGACTGCGATG
AGTGGCAGGGCGGGGCGTAATTTCTTAAGGCAGTTATTGGTGCCCTTAAACGCCTGGGGTAATGACTCTC
TAGCTTGAGGCATCAAATAAAACGAAAGGCTCAGTCGAAAGACTGGGCCTTTCGTTTTATCTGTTGTTTG
TCGGTGAACGCTCTCCTGAGTAGGACAAATCCGCCCGCCGCTGCAAGAATTCAAGCTTGGAGGAAGTTCC
TATACTTTCTAGAGAATAGGAACTTCGGAATAGGAACTTCAATGCCGGTCGATCTAGTAACATAGATGAC
ACCGCGCGCGATAATTTATCCTAGTTTGCGCGCTATATTTTGTTTTCTATCGCGTATTAAATGTATAATT
GCGGGACTCTAATCATAAAAACCCATCTCATAAATAACGTCATGCATTACATGTTAATTATTACATGCTT
AACGTAATTCAACAGAAATTATATGATAATCATCGCAAGACCGGCAACAGGATTCAATCTTAAGAAACTT
TATTGCCAAATGTTTGAACGATCTGCTTGACTCTAGGGGTCATCAGATTTCGGTGACGGGCAGGACCGGA
CGGGGCGGCACCGGCAGGCTGAAGTCCAGCTGCCAGAAACCCACGTCATGCCAGTTCCCGTGCTTGAAGC
CGGCCGCCCGCAGCATGCCGCGGGGGGCATATCCGAGCGCCTCGTGCATGCGCACGCTCGGGTCGTTGGG
CAGCCCGATGACAGCGACCACGCTCTTGAAGCCCTGTGCCTCCAGGGACTTCAGCAGGTGGGTGTAGAGC
GTGGAGCCCAGTCCCGTCCGCTGGTGGCGGGGGGAGACGTACACGGTCGACTCGGCCGTCCAGTCGTAGG
CGTTGCGTGCCTTCCAGGGACCCGCGTAGGCGATGCCGGCGACCTCGCCGTCCACCTCGGCGACGAGCCA
GGGATAGCGCTCCCGCAGACGGACGAGGTCGTCCGTCCACTCCTGCGGTTCCTGCGGCTCGGTACGGAAG
TTGACCGTGCTTGTCTCGATGTAGTGGTTGACGATGGTGCAGACCGCCGGCATGTCCGCCTCGGTGGCAC
GGCGGATGTCGGCCGGGCGTCGTTCTGGGCTCATGGTAGATCCCCTCGATCGAGTTGAGAGTGAATATGA
GACTCTAATTGGATACCGAGGGGAATTTATGGAACGTCAGTGGAGCATTTTTGACAAGAAATATTTGCTA
GCTGATAGTGACCTTAGGCGACTTTTGAACGCGCAATAATGGTTTCTGACGTATGTGCTTAGCTCATTAA
ACTCCAGAAACCCGCGGCTCAGTGGCTCCTTCAACGTTGCGGTTCTGTCAGTTCCAAACGTAAAACGGCT
TGTCCCGCGTCATCGGCGGGGGTCATAACGTGACTCCCTTAATTCTCAGCTTGAAGTTCCTATACTTTCT
AGAGAATAGGAACTTCGGAATAGGTACTTCCGCTACTAGAATTCGAGCGGGGAATTCTTGACAATTAATC
ATCGGCTCGTATAATGTGTGGAATTGTGAGCGGATAACAATTTTCACACAGGAAACAGCTAAATGCGTAA
AGGAGAAGAACTTTTCACTGGAGTTGTCCCAATTCTTGTTGAATTAGATGGTGATGTTAATGGGCACAAA
TTTTCTGTCAGTGGAGAGGGTGAAGGTGATGCAACATACGGAAAACTTACCCTTAAATTTATTTGCACTA
CTGGAAAACTACCTGTTCCATGGCCAACACTTGTCACTACTTTCGGTTATGGTGTTCAATGCTTTGCGAG
ATACCCAGATCATATGAAACAGCATGACTTTTTCAAGAGTGTCATGCCCGAAGGTTATGTACAGGAAAGA
ACTATATTTTTCAAAGATGACGGGAACTACAAGACACGTGCTGAAGTCAAGTTTGAAGGTGATACCCTTG
TTAATAGAATCGAGTTAAAAGGTATTGATTTTAAAGAAGATGGAAACATTCTTGGACACAAATTGGAATA
CAACTATAACTCACACAATGTATACATCATGGCAGACAAACAAAAGAATGGAATCAAAGTTAACTTCAAA
ATTAGACACAACATTGAAGATGGAAGCGTTCAACTAGCAGACCATTATCAACAAAATACTCCAATTGGCG
ATGGCCCTGTCCTTTTACCAGACAACCATTACCTGTCCACACAATCTGCCCTTTCGAAAGATCCCAACGA
AAAGAGAGACCACATGGTCCTTCTTGAGTTTGTAACAGCTGCTGGGATTACACATGGCATGGATGAACTA
TACAAATGAGCTTAATTAGCTGAGCTTGGACTCCTGTTGATAGATCCAGTAATGACCTCAGAACTCCATC
TGGATTTGTTCAGAACGCTCGGTTGCCGCCGGGCGTTTTTTATTGGTGAGAATCTCCCGCTTTACGAATT
CCCATGGGGAGCATGCGGAGTTACGTCATCCCCACCTTCCGCTGCGTTCTTCATCGATGCCCGCTTAGTG
ATATGCTTAAAACTCCAAGCACAGCCTTCTCCCCAATGGGTCTGACGTTTCACTTCCAGCCTTGCGGTTA
CATTAATGCGAAACGCTTGACGTCAGCCGACGGTTGTAGGCATTGTCCTTGGTTGTCCCTCATTAGGTGA
TCCGACATTATGGGTCTGACGTTTCACTTCCAGCCTTGCGGTTACAGGGGATGCTGGTTGTCATTGCCCC
TCCTTCCTCTAAGTGATAAGGTTACTTCCTCTAAATGACCAAGCAGGGTATCTAATCCTGTTAACGCTCG
CTCAGAGAATTCGCATGCGGAGTCGAGGGAGAACCAGATAAGTGAAATCTAGTTCCAAACTATTTTGTCA
TTTTTAATTTTCGTATTAGCTTACGACGCTACACCCAGTTCCCATCTATTTTGTCACTCTTCCCTAAATA
ATCCTTAAAAACTCCATTTCCACCCCTCCCAGTTCCCAACTATTTTGTCCGCCCACACGCTGAGCGAATT
CCACGCTTGTGGAATTCCTCGAGGGAGTTCACATATACCTGCCGTTCACTATTATTTAGTGAAATGAGAT
ATTATGATATTTTCTGAATTGTGATTAAAAAGGCAACTTTATGCCCATGCAACAGAAACTATAAAAAATA
CAGAGAATGAAAAGAAACAGATAGATTTTTTAGTTCTTTAGGCCCGTAGTCTGCAAATCCTTTTATGATT
TTCTATCAAACAAAAGAGGAAAATAGACCAGTTGCAATCCAAACGAGAGTCTAATAGAATGAGGTCGAAA
AGTAAATCGCGCGGGTTTGTTACTGATAAAGCAGGCAAGACCTAAAATGTGTAAAGGGCAAAGTGTATAC
TTTGGCGTCACCCCTTACATATTTTAGGTCTTTTTTTATTGTGCGTAACTAACTTGCCATCTTCAAACAG
GAGGGCTGGAAGAAGCAGACCGCTAACACAGTACATAAAAAAGGAGACATGAACGATGAACATCAAAAAG
TTTGCAAAACAAGCAACAGTATTAACCTTTACTACCGCACTGCTGGCAGGAGGCGCAACTCAAGCGTTTG
CGAAAGAAACGAACCAAAAGCCATATAAGGAAACATACGGCATTTCCCATATTACACGCCATGATATGCT
GCAAATCCCTGAACAGCAAAAAAATGAAAAATATCAAGTTCCTGAATTCGATTCGTCCACAATTAAAAAT
ATCTCTTCTGCAAAAGGCCTGGACGTTTGGGACAGCTGGCCATTACAAAACGCTGACGGCACTGTCGCAA
ACTATCACGGCTACCACATCGTCTTTGCATTAGCCGGAGATCCTAAAAATGCGGATGACACATCGATTTA
CATGTTCTATCAAAAAGTCGGCGAAACTTCTATTGACAGCTGGAAAAACGCTGGCCGCGTCTTTAAAGAC
AGCGACAAATTCGATGCAAATGATTCTATCCTAAAAGACCAAACACAAGAATGGTCAGGTTCAGCCACAT
TTACATCTGACGGAAAAATCCGTTTATTCTACACTGATTTCTCCGGTAAACATTACGGCAAACAAACACT
GACAACTGCACAAGTTAACGTATCAGCATCAGACAGCTCTTTGAACATCAACGGTGTAGAGGATTATAAA
TCAATCTTTGACGGTGACGGAAAAACGTATCAAAATGTACAGCAGTTCATCGATGAAGGCAACTACAGCT
CAGGCGACAACCATACGCTGAGAGATCCTCACTACGTAGAAGATAAAGGCCACAAATACTTAGTATTTGA
AGCAAACACTGGAACTGAAGATGGCTACCAAGGCGAAGAATCTTTATTTAACAAAGCATACTATGGCAAA
AGCACATCATTCTTCCGTCAAGAAAGTCAAAAACTTCTGCAAAGCGATAAAAAACGCACGGCTGAGTTAG
CAAACGGCGCTCTCGGTATGATTGAGCTAAACGATGATTACACACTGAAAAAAGTGATGAAACCGCTGAT
TGCATCTAACACAGTAACAGATGAAATTGAACGCGCGAACGTCTTTAAAATGAACGGCAAATGGTACCTG
TTCACTGACTCCCGCGGATCAAAAATGACGATTGACGGCATTACGTCTAACGATATTTACATGCTTGGTT
ATGTTTCTAATTCTTTAACTGGCCCATACAAGCCGCTGAACAAAACTGGCCTTGTGTTAAAAATGGATCT
TGATCCTAACGATGTAACCTTTACTTACTCACACTTCGCTGTACCTCAAGCGAAAGGAAACAATGTCGTG
ATTACAAGCTATATGACAAACAGAGGATTCTACGCAGACAAACAATCAACGTTTGCGCCAAGCTTCCTGC
TGAACATCAAAGGCAAGAAAACATCTGTTGTCAAAGACAGCATCCTTGAACAAGGACAATTAACAGTTAA
CAAATAAATTCGCTGAGCGAGGATGCACATGTGACCGAGGGAAGCTTGCGGCCGCGTCGTGACTGGGAAA
ACCCTGGCGACTAGTCTTGGACTCCTGTTGATAGATCCAGTAATGACCTCAGAACTCCATCTGGATTTGT
TCAGAACGCTCGGTTGCCGCCGGGCGTTTTTTATTGGTGAGAATCCAGGGGTCCCCAATAATTACGATTT
AAATTTGTGTCTCAAAATCTCTGATGTTACATTGCACAAGATAAAAATATATCATCATGAACAATAAAAC
TGTCTGCTTACATAAACAGTAATACAAGGGGTGTTATGAGCCATATTCAGCGTGAAACGAGCTGTAGCCG
TCCGCGTCTGAACAGCAACATGGATGCGGATCTGTATGGCTATAAATGGGCGCGTGATAACGTGGGTCAG
AGCGGCGCGACCATTTATCGTCTGTATGGCAAACCGGATGCGCCGGAACTGTTTCTGAAACATGGCAAAG
GCAGCGTGGCGAACGATGTGACCGATGAAATGGTGCGTCTGAACTGGCTGACCGAATTTATGCCGCTGCC
GACCATTAAACATTTTATTCGCACCCCGGATGATGCGTGGCTGCTGACCACCGCGATTCCGGGCAAAACC
GCGTTTCAGGTGCTGGAAGAATATCCGGATAGCGGCGAAAACATTGTGGATGCGCTGGCCGTGTTTCTGC
GTCGTCTGCATAGCATTCCGGTGTGCAACTGCCCGTTTAACAGCGATCGTGTGTTTCGTCTGGCCCAGGC
GCAGAGCCGTATGAACAACGGCCTGGTGGATGCGAGCGATTTTGATGATGAACGTAACGGCTGGCCGGTG
GAACAGGTGTGGAAAGAAATGCATAAACTGCTGCCGTTTAGCCCGGATAGCGTGGTGACCCACGGCGATT
TTAGCCTGGATAACCTGATTTTCGATGAAGGCAAACTGATTGGCTGCATTGATGTGGGCCGTGTGGGCAT
TGCGGATCGTTATCAGGATCTGGCCATTCTGTGGAACTGCCTGGGCGAATTTAGCCCGAGCCTGCAAAAA
CGTCTGTTTCAGAAATATGGCATTGATAATCCGGATATGAACAAACTGCAATTTCATCTGATGCTGGATG
AATTTTTCTAATAATTAATTGGACCGCGGTCCGCGCGTTGTCCTTTTCCGCTGCATAACCCTGCTTCGGG
GTCATTATAGCGATTTTTTCGGTATATCCATCCTTTTTCGCACGATATACAGGATTTTGCCAAAGGGTTC
GTGTAGACTTTCCTTGGTGTATCCAACGGCGTCAGCCGGGCAGGATAGGTGAAGTAGGCCCACCCGCGAG
CGGGTGTTCCTTCTTCACTGTCCCTTATTCGCACCTGGCGGTGCTCAACGGGAATCCTGCTCTGCGAGGC
TGGCCGTAGGCCGGCCGATCTGAAGATCAGCAGTTCAACCTGTTGATAGTACGTACTAAGCTCTCATGTT
TCACGTACTAAGCTCTCATGTTTAACGTACTAAGCTCTCATGTTTAACGAACTAAACCCTCATGGCTAAC
GTACTAAGCTCTCATGGCTAACGTACTAAGCTCTCATGTTTCACGTACTAAGCTCTCATGTTTGAACAAT
AAAATTAATATAAATCAGCAACTTAAATAGCCTCTAAGGTTTTAAGTTTTATAAGAAAAAAAAGAATATA
TAAGGCTTTTAAAGCCTTTAAGGTTTAACGGTTGTGGACAACAAGCCAGGGATGTAACGCACTGAGAAGC
CCTTAGAGCCTCTCAAAGCAATTTTGAGTGACACAGGAACACTTAACGGCTGACATGGGGCGCGCCCAGC
TGTCTAGGGCGGCGGATTTGTCCTACTCAGGAGAGCGTTCACCGACAAACAACAGATAAAACGAAAGGCC
CAGTCTTTCGACTGAGCCTTTCGTTTTATTTGATGCCT
